>Addgene plasmid #116145 | pHAGE-BRAF-G258V | addgene full sequence | sequence record 250576 | Addgene NGS Result
TTTTAAAAGAAAAGGGGGGATTGGGGGGTACAGTGCAGGGGAAAGAATAGTAGACATAATAGCAACAGAC
ATACAAACTAAAGAATTACAAAAACAAATTACAAAAATTCAAAATTTTCGGGTTTATTACAGGGACAGCA
GAGATCCAGTTTGGACTAGTCGTGAGGCTCCGGTGCCCGTCAGTGGGCAGAGCGCACATCGCCCACAGTC
CCCGAGAAGTTGGGGGGAGGGGTCGGCAATTGAACCGGTGCCTAGAGAAGGTGGCGCGGGGTAAACTGGG
AAAGTGATGTCGTGTACTGGCTCCGCCTTTTTCCCGAGGGTGGGGGAGAACCGTATATAAGTGCAGTAGT
CGCCGTGAACGTTCTTTTTCGCAACGGGTTTGCCGCCAGAACACAGGTAAGTGCCGTGTGTGGTTCCCGC
GGGCCTGGCCTCTTTACGGGTTATGGCCCTTGCGTGCCTTGAATTACTTCCACCTGGCTGCAGTACGTGA
TTCTTGATCCCGAGCTTCGGGTTGGAAGTGGGTGGGAGAGTTCGAGGCCTTGCGCTTAAGGAGCCCCTTC
GCCTCGTGCTTGAGTTGAGGCCTGGCCTGGGCGCTGGGGCCGCCGCGTGCGAATCTGGTGGCACCTTCGC
GCCTGTCTCGCTGCTTTCGATAAGTCTCTAGCCATTTAAAATTTTTGATGACCTGCTGCGACGCTTTTTT
TCTGGCAAGATAGTCTTGTAAATGCGGGCCAAGATCTGCACACTGGTATTTCGGTTTTTGGGGCCGCGGG
CGGCGACGGGGCCCGTGCGTCCCAGCGCACATGTTCGGCGAGGCGGGGCCTGCGAGCGCGGCCACCGAGA
ATCGGACGGGGGTAGTCTCAAGCTGGCCGGCCTGCTCTGGTGCCTGGCCTCGCGCCGCCGTGTATCGCCC
CGCCCTGGGCGGCAAGGCTGGCCCGGTCGGCACCAGTTGCGTGAGCGGAAAGATGGCCGCTTCCCGGCCC
TGCTGCAGGGAGCTCAAAATGGAGGACGCGGCGCTCGGGAGAGCGGGCGGGTGAGTCACCCACACAAAGG
AAAAGGGCCTTTCCGTCCTCAGCCGTCGCTTCATGTGACTCCACGGAGTACCGGGCGCCGTCCAGGCACC
TCGATTAGTTCTCGAGCTTTTGGAGTACGTCGTCTTTAGGTTGGGGGGAGGGGTTTTATGCGATGGAGTT
TCCCCACACTGAGTGGGTGGAGACTGAAGTTAGGCCAGCTTGGCACTTGATGTAATTCTCCTTGGAATTT
GCCCTTTTTGAGTTTGGATCTTGGTTCATTCTCAAGCCTCAGACAGTGGTTCAAAGTTTTTTTCTTCCAT
TTCAGGTGTCGTGAAGCGGCCCTGCAGATATCAACAAGTTTGTACAAAAAAGCAGGCACCATGGCGGCGC
TGAGCGGTGGCGGTGGTGGCGGCGCGGAGCCGGGCCAGGCTCTGTTCAACGGGGACATGGAGCCCGAGGC
CGGCGCCGGCGCCGGCGCCGCGGCCTCTTCGGCTGCGGACCCTGCCATTCCGGAGGAGGTGTGGAATATC
AAACAAATGATTAAGTTGACACAGGAACATATAGAGGCCCTATTGGACAAATTTGGTGGGGAGCATAATC
CACCATCAATATATCTGGAGGCCTATGAAGAATACACCAGCAAGCTAGATGCACTCCAACAAAGAGAACA
ACAGTTATTGGAATCTCTGGGGAACGGAACTGATTTTTCTGTTTCTAGCTCTGCATCAATGGATACCGTT
ACATCTTCTTCCTCTTCTAGCCTTTCAGTGCTACCTTCATCTCTTTCAGTTTTTCAAAATCCCACAGATG
TGGCACGGAGCAACCCCAAGTCACCACAAAAACCTATCGTTAGAGTCTTCCTGCCCAACAAACAGAGGAC
AGTGGTACCTGCAAGGTGTGGAGTTACAGTCCGAGACAGTCTAAAGAAAGCACTGATGATGAGAGGTCTA
ATCCCAGAGTGCTGTGCTGTTTACAGAATTCAGGATGGAGAGAAGAAACCAATTGGTTGGGACACTGATA
TTTCCTGGCTTACTGGAGAAGAATTGCATGTGGAAGTGTTGGAGAATGTTCCACTTACAACACACAACTT
TGTACGAAAAACGTTTTTCACCTTAGCATTTTGTGACTTTTGTCGAAAGCTGCTTTTCCAGGTTTTCCGC
TGTCAAACATGTGGTTATAAATTTCACCAGCGTTGTAGTACAGAAGTTCCACTGATGTGTGTTAATTATG
ACCAACTTGATTTGCTGTTTGTCTCCAAGTTCTTTGAACACCACCCAATACCACAGGAAGAGGCGTCCTT
AGCAGAGACTGCCCTAACATCTGGATCATCCCCTTCCGCACCCGCCTCGGACTCTATTGGGCCCCAAATT
CTCACCAGTCCGTCTCCTTCAAAATCCATTCCAATTCCACAGCCCTTCCGACCAGCAGATGAAGATCATC
GAAATCAATTTGGGCAACGAGACCGATCCTCATCAGCTCCCAATGTGCATATAAACACAATAGAACCTGT
CAATATTGATGACTTGATTAGAGACCAAGGATTTCGTGGTGATGGAGGATCAACCACAGGTTTGTCTGCT
ACCCCCCCTGCCTCATTACCTGGCTCACTAACTAACGTGAAAGCCTTACAGAAATCTCCAGGACCTCAGC
GAGAAAGGAAGTCATCTTCATCCTCAGAAGACAGGAATCGAATGAAAACACTTGGTAGACGGGACTCGAG
TGATGATTGGGAGATTCCTGATGGGCAGATTACAGTGGGACAAAGAATTGGATCTGGATCATTTGGAACA
GTCTACAAGGGAAAGTGGCATGGTGATGTGGCAGTGAAAATGTTGAATGTGACAGCACCTACACCTCAGC
AGTTACAAGCCTTCAAAAATGAAGTAGGAGTACTCAGGAAAACACGACATGTGAATATCCTACTCTTCAT
GGGCTATTCCACAAAGCCACAACTGGCTATTGTTACCCAGTGGTGTGAGGGCTCCAGCTTGTATCACCAT
CTCCATATCATTGAGACCAAATTTGAGATGATCAAACTTATAGATATTGCACGACAGACTGCACAGGGCA
TGGATTACTTACACGCCAAGTCAATCATCCACAGAGACCTCAAGAGTAATAATATATTTCTTCATGAAGA
CCTCACAGTAAAAATAGGTGATTTTGGTCTAGCTACAGTGAAATCTCGATGGAGTGGGTCCCATCAGTTT
GAACAGTTGTCTGGATCCATTTTGTGGATGGCACCAGAAGTCATCAGAATGCAAGATAAAAATCCATACA
GCTTTCAGTCAGATGTATATGCATTTGGAATTGTTCTGTATGAATTGATGACTGGACAGTTACCTTATTC
AAACATCAACAACAGGGACCAGATAATTTTTATGGTGGGACGAGGATACCTGTCTCCAGATCTCAGTAAG
GTACGGAGTAACTGTCCAAAAGCCATGAAGAGATTAATGGCAGAGTGCCTCAAAAAGAAAAGAGATGAGA
GACCACTCTTTCCCCAAATTCTCGCCTCTATTGAGCTGCTGGCCCGCTCATTGCCAAAAATTCACCGCAG
TGCATCAGAACCCTCCTTGAATCGGGCTGGTTTCCAAACAGAGGATTTTAGTCTATATGCTTGTGCTTCT
CCAAAAACACCCATCCAGGCAGGGGGATATGGTGCGTTTCCTGTCCACTAGAACCCAGCTTTCTTGTACA
AAGTGGTGATATCCAATTAACCCTCACTAAAGGTATTAGAGTTTGAGAATAAGTAGTCCCTATAGTGAGT
CGTATTACCACCCAACTTTTCTATACAAAGTGGTTGATATCCAGCACAGTGGCGGCCGCTCGAGTCTAGA
GGGCCCGCGGTTCGAAGGTAAGCCTATCCCTAACCCTCTCCTCGGTCTCGATTCTACGCGTACCGGTTAG
TAATGAGATCCCTCCCCCCCCCNTAACGTTACTGGCCGAAGCCGCTTGGAATAAGGCCGGTGTGCGTTTG
TCTATATGTTATTTTCCACCATATTGCCGTCTTTTGGCAATGTGAGGGCCCGGAAACCTGGCCCTGTCTT
CTTGACGAGCATTCCTAGGGGTCTTTCCCCTCTCGCCAAAGGAATGCAAGGTCTGTTGAATGTCGTGAAG
GAAGCAGTTCCTCTGGAAGCTTCTTGAAGACAAACAACGTCTGTAGCGACCCTTTGCAGGCAGCGGAACC
CCCCACCTGGCGACAGGTGCCTCTGCGGCCAAAAGCCACGTGTATAAGATACACCTGCAAAGGCGGCACA
ACCCCAGTGCCACGTTGTGAGTTGGATAGTTGTGGAAAGAGTCAAATGGCTCTCCTCAAGCGTATTCAAC
AAGGGGCTGAAGGATGCCCAGAAGGTACCCCATTGTATGGGATCTGATCTGGGGCCTCGGTGCACATGCT
TTACATGTGTTTAGTCGAGGTTAAAAAAACGTCTAGGCCCCCCGAACCACGGGGACGTGGTTTTCCTTTG
AAAAACACGATGATAATATGGCCACACATATGACCGAGTACAAGCCCACGGTGCGCCTCGCCACCCGCGA
CGACGTCCCCAGGGCCGTACGCACCCTCGCCGCCGCGTTCGCCGACTACCCCGCCACGCGCCACACCGTC
GATCCGGACCGCCACATCGAGCGGGTCACCGAGCTGCAAGAACTCTTCCTCACGCGCGTCGGGCTCGACA
TCGGCAAGGTGTGGGTCGCGGACGACGGCGCCGCGGTGGCGGTCTGGACCACGCCGGAGAGCGTCGAAGC
GGGGGCGGTGTTCGCCGAGATCGGCCCGCGCATGGCCGAGTTGAGCGGTTCCCGGCTGGCCGCGCAGCAA
CAGATGGAAGGCCTCCTGGCGCCGCACCGGCCCAAGGAGCCCGCGTGGTTCCTGGCCACCGTCGGCGTCT
CGCCCGACCACCAGGGCAAGGGTCTGGGCAGCGCCGTCGTGCTCCCCGGAGTGGAGGCGGCCGAGCGCGC
CGGGGTGCCCGCCTTCCTGGAGACCTCCGCGCCCCGCAACCTCCCCTTCTACGAGCGGCTCGGCTTCACC
GTCACCGCCGACGTCGAGGTGCCCGAAGGACCGCGCACCTGGTGCATGACCCGCAAGCCCGGTGCCTAAA
TCGATAGATCCTAATCAACCTCTGGATTACAAAATTTGTGAAAGATTGACTGGTATTCTTAACTATGTTG
CTCCTTTTACGCTATGTGGATACGCTGCTTTAATGCCTTTGTATCATGCTATTGCTTCCCGTATGGCTTT
CATTTTCTCCTCCTTGTATAAATCCTGGTTGCTGTCTCTTTATGAGGAGTTGTGGCCCGTTGTCAGGCAA
CGTGGCGTGGTGTGCACTGTGTTTGCTGACGCAACCCCCACTGGTTGGGGCATTGCCACCACCTGTCAGC
TCCTTTCCGGGACTTTCGCTTTCCCCCTCCCTATTGCCACGGCGGAACTCATCGCCGCCTGCCTTGCCCG
CTGCTGGACAGGGGCTCGGCTGTTGGGCACTGACAATTCCGTGGTGTTGTCGGGGAAATCATCGTCCTTT
CCTTGGCTGCTCGCCTGTGTTGCCACCTGGATTCTGCGCGGGACGTCCTTCTGCTACGTCCCTTCGGCCC
TCAATCCAGCGGACCTTCCTTCCCGCGGCCTGCTGCCGGCTCTGCGGCCTCTTCCGCGTCTTCGCCTTCG
CCCTCAGACGAGTCGGATCTCCCTTTGGGCCGCCTCCCCGCCTGAGATCCTTTAAGACCAATGACTTACA
AGGCAGCTGTAGATCTTAGCCACTTTTTAAAAGAAAAGGGGGGACTGGAAGGGCTAATTCACTCCCAACG
AAGACAAGATCTGCTTTTTGCTTGTACTGGGTCTCTCTGGTTAGACCAGATCTGAGCCTGGGAGCTCTCT
GGCTAACTAGGGAACCCACTGCTTAAGCCTCAATAAAGCTTGCCTTGAGTGCTTCAAGTAGTGTGTGCCC
GTCTGTTGTGTGACTCTGGTAACTAGAGATCCCTCAGACCCTTTTAGTCAGTGTGGAAAATCTCTAGCAG
TAGTAGTTCATGTCATCTTATTATTCAGTATTTATAACTTGCAAAGAAATGAATATCAGAGAGTGAGAGG
CCCGGGTTAATTAAGGAAAGGGCTAGATCATTCTTGAAGACGAAAGGGCCTCGTGATACGCCTATTTTTA
TAGGTTAATGTCATGATAATAATGGTTTCTTAGACGTCAGGTGGCACTTTTCGGGGAAATGTGCGCGGAA
CCCCTATTTGTTTATTTTTCTAAATACATTCAAATATGTATCCGCTCATGAGACAATAACCCTGATAAAT
GCTTCAATAATATTGAAAAAGGAAGAGTATGAGTATTCAACATTTCCGTGTCGCCCTTATTCCCTTTTTT
GCGGCATTTTGCCTTCCTGTTTTTGCTCACCCAGAAACGCTGGTGAAAGTAAAAGATGCTGAAGATCAGT
TGGGTGCACGAGTGGGTTACATCGAACTGGATCTCAACAGCGGTAAGATCCTTGAGAGTTTTCGCCCCGA
AGAACGTTTTCCAATGATGAGCACTTTTAAAGTTCTGCTATGTGGCGCGGTATTATCCCGTGTTGACGCC
GGGCAAGAGCAACTCGGTCGCCGCATACACTATTCTCAGAATGACTTGGTTGAGTACTCACCAGTCACAG
AAAAGCATCTTACGGATGGCATGACAGTAAGAGAATTATGCAGTGCTGCCATAACCATGAGTGATAACAC
TGCGGCCAACTTACTTCTGACAACGATCGGAGGACCGAAGGAGCTAACCGCTTTTTTGCACAACATGGGG
GATCATGTAACTCGCCTTGATCGTTGGGAACCGGAGCTGAATGAAGCCATACCAAACGACGAGCGTGACA
CCACGATGCCTGTAGCAATGGCAACAACGTTGCGCAAACTATTAACTGGCGAACTACTTACTCTAGCTTC
CCGGCAACAATTAATAGACTGGATGGAGGCGGATAAAGTTGCAGGACCACTTCTGCGCTCGGCCCTTCCG
GCTGGCTGGTTTATTGCTGATAAATCTGGAGCCGGTGAGCGTGGGTCTCGCGGTATCATTGCAGCACTGG
GGCCAGATGGTAAGCCCTCCCGTATCGTAGTTATCTACACGACGGGGAGTCAGGCAACTATGGATGAACG
AAATAGACAGATCGCTGAGATAGGTGCCTCACTGATTAAGCATTGGTAACTGTCAGACCAAGTTTACTCA
TATATACTTTAGATTGATTTAAAACTTCATTTTTAATTTAAAAGGATCTAGGTGAAGATCCTTTTTGATA
ATCTCATGACCAAAATCCCTTAACGTGAGTTTTCGTTCCACTGAGCGTCAGACCCCGTAGAAAAGATCAA
AGGATCTTCTTGAGATCCTTTTTTTCTGCGCGTAATCTGCTGCTTGCAAACAAAAAAACCACCGCTACCA
GCGGTGGTTTGTTTGCCGGATCAAGAGCTACCAACTCTTTTTCCGAAGGTAACTGGCTTCAGCAGAGCGC
AGATACCAAATACTGTTCTTCTAGTGTAGCCGTAGTTAGGCCACCACTTCAAGAACTCTGTAGCACCGCC
TACATACCTCGCTCTGCTAATCCTGTTACCAGTGGCTGCTGCCAGTGGCGATAAGTCGTGTCTTACCGGG
TTGGACTCAAGACGATAGTTACCGGATAAGGCGCAGCGGTCGGGCTGAACGGGGGGTTCGTGCACACAGC
CCAGCTTGGAGCGAACGACCTACACCGAACTGAGATACCTACAGCGTGAGCTATGAGAAAGCGCCACGCT
TCCCGAAGGGAGAAAGGCGGACAGGTATCCGGTAAGCGGCAGGGTCGGAACAGGAGAGCGCACGAGGGAG
CTTCCAGGGGGAAACGCCTGGTATCTTTATAGTCCTGTCGGGTTTCGCCACCTCTGACTTGAGCGTCGAT
TTTTGTGATGCTCGTCAGGGGGGCGGAGCCTATGGAAAAACGCCAGCAACGCGGCCTTTTTACGGTTCCT
GGCCTTTTGCTGGCCTTTTGCTCACATGTTCTTTCCTGCGTTATCCCCTGATTCTGTGGATAACCGTATT
ACCGCCTTTGAGTGAGCTGATACCGCTCGCCGCAGCCGAACGACCGAGCGCAGCGAGTCAGTGAGCGAGG
AAGCGGAAGAGCGCCCAATACGCAAACCGCCTCTCCCCGCGCGTTGGCCGATTCATTAATGCAGCAAGCT
CATGGCTGACTAATTTTTTTTATTTATGCAGAGGCCGAGGCCGCCTCGGCCTCTGAGCTATTCCAGAAGT
AGTGAGGAGGCTTTTTTGGAGGCCTAGGCTTTTGCAAAAAGCTCCCCGTGGCACGACAGGTTTCCCGACT
GGAAAGCGGGCAGTGAGCGCAACGCAATTAATGTGAGTTAGCTCACTCATTAGGCACCCCAGGCTTTACA
CTTTATGCTTCCGGCTCGTATGTTGTGTGGAATTGTGAGCGGATAACAATTTCACACAGGAAACAGCTAT
GACATGATTACGAATTTCACAAATAAAGCATTTTTTTCACTGCATTCTAGTTGTGGTTTGTCCAAACTCA
TCAATGTATCTTATCATGTCTGGATCAACTGGATAACTCAAGCTAACCAAAATCATCCCAAACTTCCCAC
CCCATACCCTATTACCACTGCCAATTACCTGTGGTTTCATTTACTCTAAACCTGTGATTCCTCTGAATTA
TTTTCATTTTAAAGAAATTGTATTTGTTAAATATGTACTACAAACTTAGTAGTTGGAAGGGCTAATTCAC
TCCCAAAGAAGACAAGATATCCTTGATCTGTGGATCTACCACACACAAGGCTACTTCCCTGATTAGCAGA
ACTACACACCAGGGCCAGGGGTCAGATATCCACTGACCTTTGGATGGTGCTACAAGCTAGTACCAGTTGA
GCCAGATAAGGTAGAAGAGGCCAATAAAGGAGAGAACACCAGCTTGTTACACCCTGTGAGCCTGCATGGG
ATGGATGACCCGGAGAGAGAAGTGTTAGAGTGGAGGTTTGACAGCCGCCTAGCATTTCATCACGTGGCCC
GAGAGCTGCATCCGGAGTACTTCAAGAACTGCTGATATCGAGCTTGCTACAAGGGACTTTCCGCTGGGGA
CTTTCCAGGGAGGCGTGGCCTGGGCGGGACTGGGGAGTGGCGAGCCCTCAGATCCTGCATATAAGCAGCT
GCTTTTTGCCTGTACTGGGTCTCTCTGGTTAGACCAGATCTGAGCCTGGGAGCTCTCTGGCTAACTAGGG
AACCCACTGCTTAAGCCTCAATAAAGCTTGCCTTGAGTGCTTCAAGTAGTGTGTGCCCGTCTGTTGTGTG
ACTCTGGTAACTAGAGATCCCTCAGACCCTTTTAGTCAGTGTGGAAAATCTCTAGCAGTGGCGCCCGAAC
AGGGACTTGAAAGCGAAAGGGAAACCAGAGGAGCTCTCTCGACGCAGGACTCGGCTTGCTGAAGCGCGCA
CGGCAAGAGGCGAGGGGCGGCGACTGGTGAGTACGCCAAAAATTTTGACTAGCGGAGGCTAGAAGGAGAG
AGATGGGTGCGAGAGCGTCAGTATTAAGCGGGGGAGAATTAGATCGCGATGGGAAAAAATTCGGTTAAGG
CCAGGGGGAAAGAAAAAATATAAATTAAAACATATAGTATGGGCAAGCAGGGAGCTAGAACGATTCGCAG
TTAATCCTGGCCTGTTAGAAACATCAGAAGGCTGTAGACAAATACTGGGACAGCTACAACCATCCCTTCA
GACAGGATCAGAAGAACTTAGATCATTATATAATACAGTAGCAACCCTCTATTGTGTGCATCAAAGGATA
GAGATAAAAGACACCAAGGAAGCTTTAGACAAGATAGAGGAAGAGCAAAACAAAAGTAAGACCACCGCAC
AGCAAGCGGCCGGCCGCTGATCTTCAGACCTGGAGGAGGAGATATGAGGGACAATTGGAGAAGTGAATTA
TATAAATATAAAGTAGTAAAAATTGAACCATTAGGAGTAGCACCCACCAAGGCAAAGAGAAGAGTGGTGC
AGAGAGAAAAAAGAGCAGTGGGAATAGGAGCTTTGTTCCTTGGGTTCTTGGGAGCAGCAGGAAGCACTAT
GGGCGCAGCGTCAATGACGCTGACGGTACAGGCCAGACAATTATTGTCTGGTATAGTGCAGCAGCAGAAC
AATTTGCTGAGGGCTATTGAGGCGCAACAGCATCTGTTGCAACTCACAGTCTGGGGCATCAAGCAGCTCC
AGGCAAGAATCCTGGCTGTGGAAAGATACCTAAAGGATCAACAGCTCCTGGGGATTTGGGGTTGCTCTGG
AAAACTCATTTGCACCACTGCTGTGCCTTGGAATGCTAGTTGGAGTAATAAATCTCTGGAACAGATTTGG
AATCACACGACCTGGATGGAGTGGGACAGAGAAATTAACAATTACACAAGCTTAATACACTCCTTAATTG
AAGAATCGCAAAACCAGCAAGAAAAGAATGAACAAGAATTATTGGAATTAGATAAATGGGCAAGTTTGTG
GAATTGGTTTAACATAACAAATTGGCTGTGGTATATAAAATTATTCATAATGATAGTAGGAGGCTTGGTA
GGTTTAAGAATAGTTTTTGCTGTACTTTCTATAGTGAATAGAGTTAGGCAGGGATATTCACCATTATCGT
TTCAGACCCACCTCCCAACCCCGAGGGGACCCGACAGGCCCGAAGGAATAGAAGAAGAAGGTGGAGAGAG
AGACAGAGACAGATCCATTCGATTAGTGAACGGATCTCGACGGTATCGCCGAATTCACAAATGGCAGTAT
TCATCCACA
Features (pLannotate 1.2.2; 30 found; start..end, strand, type, name):
      1..118     +  misc_feature   cPPT/CTS: central polypurine tract and central termination sequence of HIV-1
    166..1344    +  promoter       EF-1α promoter: strong constitutive promoter for human elongation factor EF-1α
   1365..1385    +  protein_bind   attB1: mutant version of attB; core recombination site for the Gateway® BP reaction BP Clonase™
   1391..3688    +  CDS            BRAF: BRAF_HUMAN - Also known as BRAF1, RAFB1. Experimental evidence at protein level: Swiss-Prot protein existence level 1. Protein kinase involved in the transduction of mitogenic signals from the cell membrane to the nucleus (Probable). Phosphorylates MAP2K1, and thereby activates the MAP kinase signal transduction pathway (PubMed:21441910, PubMed:29433126). May play a role in the postsynaptic responses of hippocampal neurons (PubMed:1508179). From Homo sapiens (Human).
   3693..3717    -  protein_bind   attB2: mutant version of attB; recombination site for the Gateway® BP reaction BP Clonase™
   3725..3743    +  promoter       T3 promoter: promoter for bacteriophage T3 RNA polymerase
   3769..3787    -  promoter       T7 promoter: promoter for bacteriophage T7 RNA polymerase
   3793..3811    -  protein_bind   attB4 (fragment): mutant version of attB; core recombination site for the Gateway® BP reaction BP Clonase™
   3867..3908    +  CDS            V5 tag: epitope tag from simian virus 5
   4034..4496    +  misc_feature   IRES: internal ribosome entry site (IRES) of the encephalomyocarditis virus (EMCV)
   4510..5107    +  CDS            PuroR (fragment): puromycin N-acetyltransferase; pac from Streptomyces; confers resistance to puromycin
   5123..5711    +  misc_feature   WPRE: woodchuck hepatitis virus posttranscriptional regulatory element
   5719..5784    +  CDS            nef (fragment): NEF_HV1Z2 - Experimental evidence at protein level: Swiss-Prot protein existence level 1. Extracellular Nef protein targets CD4(+) T-lymphocytes for apoptosis by interacting with CXCR4 surface receptors. From Human immunodeficiency virus type 1 group M subtype D (isolate Z2/CDC-Z34) (HIV-1).
   5786..6019    +  LTR            3' LTR (ΔU3): self-inactivating 3' long terminal repeat (LTR) from HIV-1
   6224..6328    +  promoter       AmpR promoter: bla
   6329..7189    +  CDS            AmpR: β-lactamase; bla; confers resistance to ampicillin, carbenicillin, and related antibiotics
   7360..7948    +  rep_origin     ori: high-copy-number ColE1/pMB1/pBR322/pUC origin of replication
   8131..8185    +  CDS            lacI (fragment): lac repressor; lacI; The lac repressor binds to the lac operator to inhibit transcription in E. coli. This inhibition can be relieved by adding lactose or isopropyl-β-D-thiogalactopyranoside (IPTG).
   8191..8284    +  rep_origin     SV40 ori (fragment): SV40 origin of replication
   8309..8346    +  CDS            lacI (fragment): lac repressor; lacI; The lac repressor binds to the lac operator to inhibit transcription in E. coli. This inhibition can be relieved by adding lactose or isopropyl-β-D-thiogalactopyranoside (IPTG).
   8359..8380    +  protein_bind   CAP binding site: CAP binding activates transcription in the presence of cAMP. E. coli catabolite activator protein
   8395..8425    +  promoter       lac promoter: promoter for the E. coli lac operon
   8429..8451    +  protein_bind   lac operator (fragment): The lac repressor binds to the lac operator to inhibit transcription in E. coli. This inhibition can be relieved by adding lactose or isopropyl-β-D-thiogalactopyranoside (IPTG). lac repressor encoded by lacI
   8483..8566    +  polyA_signal   SV40 poly(A) signal (fragment): SV40 polyadenylation signal
   8733..9062    +  CDS            nef (fragment): NEF_HV1BR - Experimental evidence at protein level: Swiss-Prot protein existence level 1. Extracellular Nef protein targets CD4(+) T-lymphocytes for apoptosis by interacting with CXCR4 surface receptors (PubMed:14990729). From Human immunodeficiency virus type 1 group M subtype B (isolate BRU/LAI) (HIV-1).
   9110..9367    +  LTR            5' LTR (truncated): truncated 5' long terminal repeat (LTR) from HIV-1
   9414..9539    +  misc_feature   HIV-1 Ψ: packaging signal of human immunodeficiency virus type 1
   9523..9861    +  CDS            HIV-1 gag (fragment): gag protein from human immunodeficiency virus 1; gag
  10036..10269   +  misc_feature   RRE: The Rev response element (RRE) of HIV-1 allows for Rev-dependent mRNA export from the nucleus to the cytoplasm.
  10646..10746   +  CDS            Rev (fragment): human immunodeficiency virus 1 (HIV-1) Rev protein; rev; enhances nuclear export of unspliced and incompletely spliced viral mRNAs
