[The description below was written by a language model from this plasmid's Addgene catalogue record and pLannotate feature annotations shown in this document.]
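Description:
pHAGE-BRAF-G258V is an HIV-1-based lentiviral expression plasmid of about 10.8 kb, built on the pHAGE backbone and carrying the human BRAF coding sequence with a G258V substitution. It is propagated in E. coli through a high-copy ColE1/pUC-type origin and selected with ampicillin via the β-lactamase gene. A recombination-deficient strain (Stbl3) is listed, which is common for plasmids containing repeated LTR sequences.

The transfer cassette runs from a truncated 5' LTR through the Ψ packaging signal (with an adjoining gag fragment), the Rev response element and the cPPT/CTS, and ends at a ΔU3 self-inactivating 3' LTR. These elements allow the genomic RNA to be exported, packaged and integrated when packaging functions are supplied in trans, while limiting LTR-driven transcription after integration. Inside this unit, the constitutive human EF-1α promoter drives the BRAF open reading frame, which is flanked by attB1 and attB2 sites left by Gateway recombination. Downstream, an EMCV IRES links a puromycin N-acetyltransferase gene to the same transcript, so transduced mammalian cells can be selected with puromycin, and a WPRE enhances transcript expression. A V5 epitope sequence is annotated after the attB2 site, separated from the BRAF ORF by short T3/T7 promoter and attB4 remnants. The record does not state whether it is translated in frame with BRAF, so tagging should not be assumed.

BRAF encodes a serine/threonine kinase that phosphorylates MAP2K1 and activates the MAP kinase pathway. This construct is intended for stable lentiviral expression of the G258V variant and comes from a study that systematically annotated the functional effects of somatic cancer mutations.
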