Addgene plasmid #116145: pHAGE-BRAF-G258V
Purpose: Lentiviral expression of BRAF G258V
Depositing lab: Gordon Mills & Kenneth Scott. Depositing organization: Baylor College of Medicine. Publication: Systematic Functional Annotation of Somatic Mutations in Cancer. Ng PK, Li J, Jeong KJ, Shao S, Chen H, Tsang YH, Sengupta S, Wang Z, Bhavana VH, Tran R, Soewito S, Minussi DC, Moreno D, Kong K, Dogruluk T, Lu H, Gao J, Tokheim C, Zhou DC, Johnson AM, Zeng J, Ip CKM, Ju Z, Wester M, Yu S, Li Y, Vellano CP, Schultz N, Karchin R, Ding L, Lu Y, Cheung LWT, Chen K, Shaw KR, Meric-Bernstam F, Scott KL, Yi S, Sahni N, Liang H, Mills GB. Cancer Cell. 2018 Mar 12;33(3):450-462.e10. doi: 10.1016/j.ccell.2018.01.021. PubMed 29533785.
Backbone
  Vector backbone: pHAGE
  Vector type: Lentiviral
Growth in bacteria
  Bacterial resistance: Ampicillin, 100 μg/mL
  Growth temperature: 37°C
  Growth strain: Stbl3
  Copy number: High Copy
Gene/Insert
  Gene/Insert name: BRAF
  Species: H. sapiens (human)
  Mutation: G258V
  Entrez Gene: BRAF (a.k.a. B-RAF1, B-raf, BRAF-1, BRAF1, NS7, RAFB1)
  Cloning method: Gateway Cloning
Terms and licenses: Academic/Nonprofit Terms; Industry Terms: Not Available to Industry
How to cite: pHAGE-BRAF-G258V was a gift from Gordon Mills & Kenneth Scott (Addgene plasmid # 116145 ; http://n2t.net/addgene:116145 ; RRID:Addgene_116145)
