>Addgene plasmid #116145 | pHAGE-BRAF-G258V | depositor partial sequence | sequence record 219018 | insert
ATGGCGGCGCTGAGCGGTGGCGGTGGTGGCGGCGCGGAGCCGGGCCAGGCTCTGTTCAACGGGGACATGG
AGCCCGAGGCCGGCGCCGGCGCCGGCGCCGCGGCCTCTTCGGCTGCGGACCCTGCCATTCCGGAGGAGGT
GTGGAATATCAAACAAATGATTAAGTTGACACAGGAACATATAGAGGCCCTATTGGACAAATTTGGTGGG
GAGCATAATCCACCATCAATATATCTGGAGGCCTATGAAGAATACACCAGCAAGCTAGATGCACTCCAAC
AAAGAGAACAACAGTTATTGGAATCTCTGGGGAACGGAACTGATTTTTCTGTTTCTAGCTCTGCATCAAT
GGATACCGTTACATCTTCTTCCTCTTCTAGCCTTTCAGTGCTACCTTCATCTCTTTCAGTTTTTCAAAAT
CCCACAGATGTGGCACGGAGCAACCCCAAGTCACCACAAAAACCTATCGTTAGAGTCTTCCTGCCCAACA
AACAGAGGACAGTGGTACCTGCAAGGTGTGGAGTTACAGTCCGAGACAGTCTAAAGAAAGCACTGATGAT
GAGAGGTCTAATCCCAGAGTGCTGTGCTGTTTACAGAATTCAGGATGGAGAGAAGAAACCAATTGGTTGG
GACACTGATATTTCCTGGCTTACTGGAGAAGAATTGCATGTGGAAGTGTTGGAGAATGTTCCACTTACAA
CACACAACTTTGTACGAAAAACGTTTTTCACCTTAGCATTTTGTGACTTTTGTCGAAAGCTGCTTTTCCA
GGTTTTCCGCTGTCAAACATGTGGTTATAAATTTCACCAGCGTTGTAGTACAGAAGTTCCACTGATGTGT
GTTAATTATGACCAACTTGATTTGCTGTTTGTCTCCAAGTTCTTTGAACACCACCCAATACCACAGGAAG
AGGCGTCCTTAGCAGAGACTGCCCTAACATCTGGATCATCCCCTTCCGCACCCGCCTCGGACTCTATTGG
GCCCCAAATTCTCACCAGTCCGTCTCCTTCAAAATCCATTCCAATTCCACAGCCCTTCCGACCAGCAGAT
GAAGATCATCGAAATCAATTTGGGCAACGAGACCGATCCTCATCAGCTCCCAATGTGCATATAAACACAA
TAGAACCTGTCAATATTGATGACTTGATTAGAGACCAAGGATTTCGTGGTGATGGAGGATCAACCACAGG
TTTGTCTGCTACCCCCCCTGCCTCATTACCTGGCTCACTAACTAACGTGAAAGCCTTACAGAAATCTCCA
GGACCTCAGCGAGAAAGGAAGTCATCTTCATCCTCAGAAGACAGGAATCGAATGAAAACACTTGGTAGAC
GGGACTCGAGTGATGATTGGGAGATTCCTGATGGGCAGATTACAGTGGGACAAAGAATTGGATCTGGATC
ATTTGGAACAGTCTACAAGGGAAAGTGGCATGGTGATGTGGCAGTGAAAATGTTGAATGTGACAGCACCT
ACACCTCAGCAGTTACAAGCCTTCAAAAATGAAGTAGGAGTACTCAGGAAAACACGACATGTGAATATCC
TACTCTTCATGGGCTATTCCACAAAGCCACAACTGGCTATTGTTACCCAGTGGTGTGAGGGCTCCAGCTT
GTATCACCATCTCCATATCATTGAGACCAAATTTGAGATGATCAAACTTATAGATATTGCACGACAGACT
GCACAGGGCATGGATTACTTACACGCCAAGTCAATCATCCACAGAGACCTCAAGAGTAATAATATATTTC
TTCATGAAGACCTCACAGTAAAAATAGGTGATTTTGGTCTAGCTACAGTGAAATCTCGATGGAGTGGGTC
CCATCAGTTTGAACAGTTGTCTGGATCCATTTTGTGGATGGCACCAGAAGTCATCAGAATGCAAGATAAA
AATCCATACAGCTTTCAGTCAGATGTATATGCATTTGGAATTGTTCTGTATGAATTGATGACTGGACAGT
TACCTTATTCAAACATCAACAACAGGGACCAGATAATTTTTATGGTGGGACGAGGATACCTGTCTCCAGA
TCTCAGTAAGGTACGGAGTAACTGTCCAAAAGCCATGAAGAGATTAATGGCAGAGTGCCTCAAAAAGAAA
AGAGATGAGAGACCACTCTTTCCCCAAATTCTCGCCTCTATTGAGCTGCTGGCCCGCTCATTGCCAAAAA
TTCACCGCAGTGCATCAGAACCCTCCTTGAATCGGGCTGGTTTCCAAACAGAGGATTTTAGTCTATATGC
TTGTGCTTCTCCAAAAACACCCATCCAGGCAGGGGGATATGGTGCGTTTCCTGTCCACTAG
